>Addgene plasmid #186438 | pCas4_1_2_VA | addgene full sequence | sequence record 384634 | Addgene Partial NGS Result
ATTTCAGTGCAATTTATCTCTTCAAATGTAGCACCTGAAGTCAGCCCCATACGATATAAGTTGTAATTCT
CATGTTAGTCATGCCCCGCGCCCACCGGAAGGAGCTGACTGGGTTGAAGGCTCTCAAGGGCATCGGTCGA
GATCCCGGTGCCTAATGAGTGAGCTAACTTACATTAATTGCGTTGCGCTCACTGCCCGCTTTCCAGTCGG
GAAACCTGTCGTGCCAGCTGCATTAATGAATCGGCCAACGCGCGGGGAGAGGCGGTTTGCGTATTGGGCG
CCAGGGTGGTTTTTCTTTTCACCAGTGAGACGGGCAACAGCTGATTGCCCTTCACCGCCTGGCCCTGAGA
GAGTTGCAGCAAGCGGTCCACGCTGGTTTGCCCCAGCAGGCGAAAATCCTGTTTGATGGTGGTTAACGGC
GGGATATAACATGAGCTGTCTTCGGTATCGTCGTATCCCACTACCGAGATGTCCGCACCAACGCGCAGCC
CGGACTCGGTAATGGCGCGCATTGCGCCCAGCGCCATCTGATCGTTGGCAACCAGCATCGCAGTGGGAAC
GATGCCCTCATTCAGCATTTGCATGGTTTGTTGAAAACCGGACATGGCACTCCAGTCGCCTTCCCGTTCC
GCTATCGGCTGAATTTGATTGCGAGTGAGATATTTATGCCAGCCAGCCAGACGCAGACGCGCCGAGACAG
AACTTAATGGGCCCGCTAACAGCGCGATTTGCTGGTGACCCAATGCGACCAGATGCTCCACGCCCAGTCG
CGTACCGTCTTCATGGGAGAAAATAATACTGTTGATGGGTGTCTGGTCAGAGACATCAAGAAATAACGCC
GGAACATTAGTGCAGGCAGCTTCCACAGCAATGGCATCCTGGTCATCCAGCGGATAGTTAATGATCAGCC
CACTGACGCGTTGCGCGAGAAGATTGTGCACCGCCGCTTTACAGGCTTCGACGCCGCTTCGTTCTACCAT
CGACACCACCACGCTGGCACCCAGTTGATCGGCGCGAGATTTAATCGCCGCGACAATTTGCGACGGCGCG
TGCAGGGCCAGACTGGAGGTGGCAACGCCAATCAGCAACGACTGTTTGCCCGCCAGTTGTTGTGCCACGC
GGTTGGGAATGTAATTCAGCTCCGCCATCGCCGCTTCCACTTTTTCCCGCGTTTTCGCAGAAACGTGGCT
GGCCTGGTTCACCACGCGGGAAACGGTCTGATAAGAGACACCGGCATACTCTGCGACATCGTATAACGTT
ACTGGTTTCACATTCACCACCCTGAATTGACTCTCTTCCGGGCGCTATCATGCCATACCGCGAAAGGTTT
TGCGCCATTCGATGGTGTCCGGGATCTCGACGCTCTCCCTTATGCGACTCCTGCATTAGGAAATTAATAC
GACTCACTATAGGGAGAGAATTGTGAGCGGATAACAATTCCCCTGTAGATTAATTAAGCGGCCGCCCTGC
AGGACTCGAGTTCTAGAAATAATTTTGTTTAACTTTAAGAAGGAGATATACATATGGAAAATTATATTTT
GATAACATGGTTAAATGATTTTATATTCTGTCCTTACTCGATATATTTGCATAATATCTATAGTAATGCC
TCAGATACTACATACTATTCATCTAGCCAAACAAAAGGGCGCGATGCTCATAAAAGTATCGATAAAGGAA
TCTATAGTACCAAAAAAGATGACCTGATCGGTATCGATGTTATTAACCATAAATATGGTTTGGTTGGTAA
AATTGATGTTTTTCATAAAGATAAGGGCTTACTTGTGGAGAGAAAAAGGCAAATCAAGACTATCTATGAT
GGCTATAAATATCAGCTTTATGCGCAATATTTTTGTCTCCAAGAGATGGGCTATGATGTCAAAGCCATTA
AATTTTATTCGATGGTTGATAATAAATCATACCCAATAGCTATACCAACTTCAGCTGAGTTAGAAAAGTT
TGAAAAACATATTCAAACAATCAAGCAATATAATCCAATGGATAACTCATTTAGGCAAAATATTGAAAAG
TGTAAATTTTGTATATATGCAAACTTATGTGATAAAACGGACTTGTAGATTATGTTTAGTAAAAATGATA
TTGAATCAAAGAATATAGTTTTTGTTAATATTTTTGATGGAGTGAAACTTAGTCTATCATTGGGGAATAT
AGTTATAAAAGATAAAGAAACTGATGAGGTGAAAACTAAGCTTTCTGTTCATAAAGTTCTTGCATTGTTT
ATCGTAGGTAATATGACGATGACCTCGCAACTTTTAGAGACCTGTAAGAAAAATGCTATACAGCTAGTTT
TTATGAAAAATAGCTTTAGACCATATCTATGTTTTGGTGATATTGCTGAGGCTAATTTTTTAGCTAGATA
TAAGCAATATAGTGTAGTTGAGCAAGATATAAGTTTAGCAAGGATTTTTATAACATCAAAGATACGCAAT
CAACATAACTTAGTCAAAAGCCTAAGAGATAAAACTCCAGAGCAGCAAGAGATAGTCAAAAAGAATAAAC
AGCTAATAGCAGAGTTAGAAAATACAACAAGCCTAGCGGAGCTAATGGGTATAGAGGGCAATGTTGCCAA
AAATTTCTTCAAAGGATTCTATGGACATTTAGATAGTTGGCAAGGGCGCAAACCTAGAATAAAACAGGAT
CCATATAATGTTGTTTTAGACTTGGGCTATAGTATGTTGTTTAATTTTGTAGAGTGTTTTTTGCGACTTT
TTGGCTTTGATTTATACAAGGGCTTTTGTCATCAGACTTGGTATAAGCGTAAATCCCTAGTTTGTGACTT
TGTTGAGCCATTTAGATGTATAGTGGATAACCAAGTTAGAAAATCATGGAATCTCGGGCAATTTTCTGTA
GAGGATTTTGGTTGCAAAAATGAGCAGTTTTATATAAAAAAAGATAAAACAAAAGACTACTCAAAAATAC
TTTTTGCCGAGATTATCAGCTACAAGCTAGAGATATTTGAATATGTAAGAGAATTTTATCGTGCCTTTAT
GCGAGGCAAAGAAATTGCAGAGTATCCAATATTTTGTTATGAAACTAGGAGGGTGTATGTTGATAGTCAG
TTATGATTTTAGTAATAATAAAGTACGTGCAAAGTTTGCCAAATTTCTAGAAAGTTATGGTGTACGTTTA
CAATATTCGGTATTTGAGCTCAAATATAGCAAGAGAATGTTAGACTTGATTTTAGCTGAGATAGAAAATA
ACTATGTACCACTATTTACAAATGCTGATAGTGTTTTAATCTTTAATGCTCCAGATAAAGATGTGATAAA
ATATGGTTATGCGATTCATAGAGAACAAGAGGTTGTTTTTATAGACTAAAAATTGCAAACCTTAGTCTTT
ATGTTAAAATAACTACTAAGTTCTTAGAGATATTTAAAAATATGACTGTTGTTATATATCAAAATGCTAA
AAAAATCATAGATTTTAGGTCTTTTTTTGCTGATTTAGGCAAAAACGGGTCTAAGAACTTTAAATAATTT
CTACTGTTGTAGATGAGAAGTCATTTAATAAGGCCACTGTTAAAATAACATTGGAAGTGGATAACGGATC
CGCGATCGCGGCGCGCCACCTGGTGGCCGGCCGGTACCACGCGTGCGCGCTGATCCGGCTGCTAACAAAG
CCCGAAAGGAAGCTGAGTTGGCTGCTGCCACCGCTGAGCAATAACTAGCATAACCCCTTGGGGCCTCTAA
ACGGGTCTTGAGGGGTTTTTTGCTGAAACCTCAGGCATTTGAGAAGCACACGGTCACACTGCTTCCGGTA
GTCAATAAACCGGTAAACCAGCAATAGACATAAGCGGCTATTTAACGACCCTGCCCTGAACCGACGACCG
GGTCATCGTGGCCGGATCTTGCGGCCCCTCGGCTTGAACGAATTGTTAGACATTATTTGCCGACTACCTT
GGTGATCTCGCCTTTCACGTAATGGACAAATTCTTCCAACTGATCTGCGCGCGAGGCCAAGCGATCTTCT
TCTTGTCCAAGATAAGCCTGTCTAGCTTCAAGTATGACGGGCTGATACTGGGCCGGCAGGCGCTCCATTG
CCCAGTCGGCAGCGACATCCTTCGGCGCGATTTTGCCGGTTACTGCGCTGTACCAAATGCGGGACAACGT
AAGCACTACATTTCGCTCATCGCCAGCCCAGTCGGGCGGCGAGTTCCATAGCGTTAAGGTTTCATTTAGC
GCCTCAAATAGATCCTGTTCAGGAACCGGATCAAAGAGTTCCTCCGCCGCTGGACCTACCAAGGCAACGC
TATGTTCTCTTGCTTTTGTCAGCAAGATAGCCAGATCAATGTCGATCGTGGCTGGCTCGAAGATACCTGC
AAGAATGTCATTGCGCTGCCATTCTCCAAATTGCAGTTCGCGCTTAGCTGGATAACGCCACGGAATGATG
TCGTCGTGCACAACAATGGTGACTTCTACAGCGCGGAGAATCTCGCTCTCTCCAGGGGAAGCCGAAGTTT
CCAAAAGGTCGTTGATCAAAGCTCGCCGCGTTGTTTCATCAAGCCTTACGGTCACCGTAACCAGCAAATC
AATATCACTGTGCGGCTTCAGGCCGCCATCCACTGCGGAGCCGTACAAATGTACGGCCAGCAACGTCGGT
TCGAGATGGCGCTCGATGACGCCAACTACCTCTGATAGTTGAGTCGATACTTCGGCGATCACCGCTTCCC
TCATACTCTTCCTTTTTCATTATTATTGAAGCATTTATCAGGGTTATTGTCTCATGAGCGGATACATATT
TGAATGTATTTAGAAAAATAAACAAATAGCTAGCTCACTCGGTCGCTACGCTCCGGGCGTGAGACTGCGG
CGGGCGCTGCGGACACATACAAAGTTACCCACAGATTCCGTGGATAAGCAGGGGACTAACATGTGAGGCA
AAACAGCAGGGCCGCGCCGGTGGCGTTTTTCCATAGGCTCCGCCCTCCTGCCAGAGTTCACATAAACAGA
CGCTTTTCCGGTGCATCTGTGGGAGCCGTGAGGCTCAACCATGAATCTGACAGTACGGGCGAAACCCGAC
AGGACTTAAAGATCCCCACCGTTTCCGGCGGGTCGCTCCCTCTTGCGCTCTCCTGTTCCGACCCTGCCGT
TTACCGGATACCTGTTCCGCCTTTCTCCCTTACGGGAAGTGTGGCGCTTTCTCATAGCTCACACACTGGT
ATCTCGGCTCGGTGTAGGTCGTTCGCTCCAAGCTGGGCTGTAAGCAAGAACTCCCCGTTCAGCCCGACTG
CTGCGCCTTATCCGGTAACTGTTCACTTGAGTCCAACCCGGAAAAGCACGGTAAAACGCCACTGGCAGCA
GCCATTGGTAACTGGGAGTTCGCAGAGGATTTGTTTAGCTAAACACGCGGTTGCTCTTGAAGTGTGCGCC
AAAGTCCGGCTACACTGGAAGGACAGATTTGGTTGCTGTGCTCTGCGAAAGCCAGTTACCACGGTTAAGC
AGTTCCCCAACTGACTTAACCTTCGATCAAACCACCTCCCCAGGTGGTTTTTTCGAAGGTTAAGTCAGTT
GGGGAACTGCTTAACCTTCGATCAAACCACCTCCCCAGGTGGTTTTTTCGTTTACAGGGCAAAAGATTAC
GCGCAGAAAAAAAGGATCTCAAGAAGATCCTTTGATCTTTTCTACTGAACCGCTCTT
Features (pLannotate 1.2.2; 16 found; start..end, strand, type, name):
     76..140     -  CDS            TcR (fragment): tetracycline efflux protein; tet; confers resistance to tetracycline
    155..176     -  protein_bind   CAP binding site: CAP binding activates transcription in the presence of cAMP. E. coli catabolite activator protein
    189..1271    -  CDS            lacI: lac repressor; lacI; The lac repressor binds to the lac operator to inhibit transcription in E. coli. This inhibition can be relieved by adding lactose or isopropyl-β-D-thiogalactopyranoside (IPTG).
   1272..1349    -  promoter       lacI promoter: lacI
   1357..1392    -  CDS            TcR (fragment): tetracycline efflux protein; tet; confers resistance to tetracycline
   1395..1413    +  promoter       T7 promoter: promoter for bacteriophage T7 RNA polymerase
   1421..1437    +  protein_bind   lac operator: The lac repressor binds to the lac operator to inhibit transcription in E. coli. This inhibition can be relieved by adding lactose or isopropyl-β-D-thiogalactopyranoside (IPTG). lac repressor encoded by lacI
   1494..1516    +  RBS            RBS: efficient ribosome binding site from bacteriophage T7 gene 10 (Olins and Rangwala, 1989)
   3070..3171    +  CDS            cas2-2 (fragment): CAS2B_METHJ - Protein inferred from homology: Swiss-Prot protein existence level 3. CRISPR (clustered regularly interspaced short palindromic repeat), is an adaptive immune system that provides protection against mobile genetic elements (viruses, transposable elements and conjugative plasmids). CRISPR clusters contain sequences complementary to antecedent mobile elements and target invading nucleic acids. CRISPR clusters are transcribed and processed into CRISPR RNA (crRNA). Functions as a ssRNA-specific endoribonuclease. Involved in the integration of spacer DNA into the CRISPR cassette. From
   3442..3458    +  promoter       sacB promoter (fragment): sacR; sacB promoter and control region
   3628..3677    +  CDS            SET1 (fragment): solubility-enhancement tag derived from T7 phage gene 10B
   3685..3732    +  terminator     T7 terminator: transcription terminator for bacteriophage T7 RNA polymerase
   3906..4694    -  CDS            aadA: S3AD_ECOLX - Experimental evidence at protein level: Swiss-Prot protein existence level 1. Mediates bacterial resistance to the antibiotics streptomycin and spectinomycin. From Escherichia coli.
   4695..4786    -  promoter       AmpR promoter: bla
   4834..5515    -  rep_origin     CloDF13 ori (fragment): Plasmids containing the CloDF13 (CDF) origin of replication can be propagated in E. coli cells that contain additional plasmids with compatible origins.
   5540..5637    -  rep_origin     CloDF13 ori (fragment): Plasmids containing the CloDF13 (CDF) origin of replication can be propagated in E. coli cells that contain additional plasmids with compatible origins.
