[The description below was written by a language model from this plasmid's Addgene catalogue record and pLannotate feature annotations shown in this document.]
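Description:
pCas4_1_2_VA is a bacterial CRISPR plasmid that carries the spacer-acquisition (adaptation) module of the Francisella novicida type V-A CRISPR-Cas system. The catalogue lists pY002 as the backbone. The annotated sequence, labelled as a partial NGS result of about 5.7 kb, shows a CloDF13 (CDF) origin, which allows the plasmid to coexist in E. coli with plasmids bearing compatible origins. The record describes it as low copy. Selection is with spectinomycin through the aadA adenylyltransferase gene, which is driven by an AmpR (bla) promoter.

The payload is the cas4, cas1 and cas2 genes, together with a minimal CRISPR array consisting of the leader, a repeat and one spacer. Expression comes from a T7 promoter followed by a lac operator and the phage T7 gene 10 ribosome binding site, with a T7 terminator downstream. A lacI gene with its own promoter sits on the opposite strand, so transcription should be repressed until IPTG is added in a host that supplies T7 RNA polymerase. The automated annotation recognises only a short cas2-like fragment in the roughly 2 kb between the RBS and the terminator, and it does not annotate cas4, cas1 or the leader-repeat-spacer unit. This probably reflects gaps in the feature database rather than absence of those elements. The small hits to TcR, a sacB promoter and a SET1 tag are short fragments and are likely backbone remnants or chance matches.

In line with the associated publication on type V-A and V-B adaptation, the construct serves to reconstitute spacer acquisition in a heterologous bacterial host. The Cas4-Cas1-Cas2 machinery can integrate new spacers at the leader-proximal repeat, allowing protospacer selection to be studied.
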