Addgene plasmid #186438: pCas4_1_2_VA
Purpose: Encodes Cas4, Cas1, Cas2, leader, repeat and one spacer from F. Novicida (type V-A)
Depositing lab: John van der Oost. Depositing organization: Wageningen University, Department Agrotechnology & Food Sciences. Publication: Adaptation by Type V-A and V-B CRISPR-Cas Systems Demonstrates Conserved Protospacer Selection Mechanisms Between Diverse CRISPR-Cas Types. Wu WY, Jackson SA, Almendros C, Haagsma AC, Yilmaz S, Gort G, van der Oost J, Brouns SJJ, Staals RHJ. CRISPR J. 2022 Aug;5(4):536-547. doi: 10.1089/crispr.2021.0150. Epub 2022 Jul 12. PubMed 35833800.
Backbone
  Vector backbone: pY002
  Vector type: CRISPR
Growth in bacteria
  Bacterial resistance: Spectinomycin, 50 μg/mL
  Growth temperature: 37°C
  Growth strain: DH5alpha
  Copy number: Low Copy
Gene/Insert
  Gene/Insert name: Cas4, Cas1 and Cas2
  Species: F. Novicida
  Promoter: T7
  Cloning method: Ligation Independent Cloning
  Sequencing primers: 5′ taatacgactcactataggg
Terms and licenses: Academic/Nonprofit Terms; Industry Terms: Not Available to Industry
How to cite: pCas4_1_2_VA was a gift from John van der Oost (Addgene plasmid # 186438 ; http://n2t.net/addgene:186438 ; RRID:Addgene_186438)
